>Addgene plasmid #196933 | IRE-miR21mutant-SunTag-TREAT | addgene full sequence | sequence record 387849 | Addgene NGS Result
GCGTAATCATGGTCATAGCTGTTTCCTGTGTGAAATTGTTATCCGCTCACAATTCCACACAACATACGAG
CCGGAAGCATAAAGTGTAAAGCCTGGGGTGCCTAATGAGTGAGCTAACTCACATTAATTGCGTTGCGCTC
ACTGCCCGCTTTCCAGTCGGGAAACCTGTCGTGCCAGCTGCATTAATGAATCGGCCAACGCGCGGGGAGA
GGCGGTTTGCGTATTGGGCGCTCTTCCGCTTCCTCGCTCACTGACTCGCTGCGCTCGGTCGTTCGGCTGC
GGCGAGCGGTATCAGCTCACTCAAAGGCGGTAATACGGTTATCCACAGAATCAGGGGATAACGCAGGAAA
GAACATGTGAGCAAAAGGCCAGCAAAAGGCCAGGAACCGTAAAAAGGCCGCGTTGCTGGCGTTTTTCCAT
AGGCTCCGCCCCCCTGACGAGCATCACAAAAATCGACGCTCAAGTCAGAGGTGGCGAAACCCGACAGGAC
TATAAAGATACCAGGCGTTTCCCCCTGGAAGCTCCCTCGTGCGCTCTCCTGTTCCGACCCTGCCGCTTAC
CGGATACCTGTCCGCCTTTCTCCCTTCGGGAAGCGTGGCGCTTTCTCATAGCTCACGCTGTAGGTATCTC
AGTTCGGTGTAGGTCGTTCGCTCCAAGCTGGGCTGTGTGCACGAACCCCCCGTTCAGCCCGACCGCTGCG
CCTTATCCGGTAACTATCGTCTTGAGTCCAACCCGGTAAGACACGACTTATCGCCACTGGCAGCAGCCAC
TGGTAACAGGATTAGCAGAGCGAGGTATGTAGGCGGTGCTACAGAGTTCTTGAAGTGGTGGCCTAACTAC
GGCTACACTAGAAGAACAGTATTTGGTATCTGCGCTCTGCTGAAGCCAGTTACCTTCGGAAAAAGAGTTG
GTAGCTCTTGATCCGGCAAACAAACCACCGCTGGTAGCGGTGGTTTTTTTGTTTGCAAGCAGCAGATTAC
GCGCAGAAAAAAAGGATCTCAAGAAGATCCTTTGATCTTTTCTACGGGGTCTGACGCTCAGTGGAACGAA
AACTCACGTTAAGGGATTTTKGTCATGAGATTATCAAAAAGGATCTTCACCTAGATCCTTTTAAATTAAA
AATGAAGTTTTAAATCAATCTAAAGTATATATGAGTAAACTTGGTCTGACAGTTACCAATGCTTAATCAG
TGAGGCACCTATCTCAGCGATCTGTCTATTTCGTTCATCCATAGTTGCCTGACTCCCCGTCGTGTAGATA
ACTACGATACGGGAGGGCTTACCATCTGGCCCCAGTGCTGCAATGATACCGCGAGACCCACGCTCACCGG
CTCCAGATTTATCAGCAATAAACCAGCCAGCCGGAAGGGCCGAGCGCAGAAGTGGTCCTGCAACTTTATC
CGCCTCCATCCAGTCTATTAATTGTTGCCGGGAAGCTAGAGTAAGTAGTTCGCCAGTTAATAGTTTGCGC
AACGTTGTTGCCATTGCTACAGGCATCGTGGTGTCACGCTCGTCGTTTGGTATGGCTTCATTCAGCTCCG
GTTCCCAACGATCAAGGCGAGTTACATGATCCCCCATGTTGTGCAAAAAAGCGGTTAGCTCCTTCGGTCC
TCCGATCGTTGTCAGAAGTAAGTTGGCCGCAGTGTTATCACTCATGGTTATGGCAGCACTGCATAATTCT
CTTACTGTCATGCCATCCGTAAGATGCTTTTCTGTGACTGGTGAGTACTCAACCAAGTCATTCTGAGAAT
AGTGTATGCGGCGACCGAGTTGCTCTTGCCCGGCGTCAATACGGGATAATACCGCGCCACATAGCAGAAC
TTTAAAAGTGCTCATCATTGGAAAACGTTCTTCGGGGCGAAAACTCTCAAGGATCTTACCGCTGTTGAGA
TCCAGTTCGATGTAACCCACTCGTGCACCCAACTGATCTTCAGCATCTTTTACTTTCACCAGCGTTTCTG
GGTGAGCAAAAACAGGAAGGCAAAATGCCGCAAAAAAGGGAATAAGGGCGACACGGAAATGTTGAATACT
CATACTCTTCCTTTTTCAATATTATTGAAGCATTTATCAGGGTTATTGTCTCATGAGCGGATACATATTT
GAATGTATTTAGAAAAATAAACAAATAGGGGTTCCGCGCACATTTCCCCGAAAAGTGCCACCTGACGTCT
AAGAAACCATTATTATCATGACATTAACCTATAAAAATAGGCGTATCACGAGGCCCTTTCGTCTCGCGCG
TTTCGGTGATGACGGTGAAAACCTCTGACACATGCAGCTCCCGGAGACGGTCACAGCTTGTCTGTAAGCG
GATGCCGGGAGCAGACAAGCCCGTCAGGGCGCGTCAGCGGGTGTTGGCGGGTGTCGGGGCTGGCTTAACT
ATGCGGCATCAGAGCAGATTGTACTGAGAGTGCACCATATGCGGTGTGAAATACCGCACAGATGCGTAAG
GAGAAAATACCGCATCAGGCGCCATTCGCCATTCAGGCTGCGCAACTGTTGGGAAGGGCGATCGGTGCGG
GCCTCTTCGCTATTACGCCAGCTGGCGAAAGGGGGATGTGCTGCAAGGCGATTAAGTTGGGTAACGCCAG
GGTTTTCCCAGTCACGACGTTGTAAAACGACGGCCAGTGAATTAATTCCAAGCTAAGTGAAAGACTCTGT
CTCAAAAACCAACCTGACACCTGAGCCGGAGCGTTGCCTCTCACTACCATAAATATATATACACAACACA
CACACACACACACACACACACACACACACACACACACACACAATCATACACATAAACACAATCACACACA
CACACATGCACAATCACACACACACAATCACACACAAACATACATACACACAATCACACACAACCATACA
CACATATACACAATCACACACACAAACACAATCACACACACACACATCAATCAATCAATCAATCAATATA
CCAAAAATGATAGCTCATACCTGTAATCTTAGATGTGGGAAGGCTAAAACAGCAGGCTACCCATGACTTC
AAGGTCACCCTGGGTTACAGAGTAGCTAATAGTCTAGCTTGAACTATAGTGTAGGATCTTTAAAAAAAAA
TTAACCAACCAACCAACAAACAAACAAACAAACAACAACAACAACAAATGGAAGACAGAGGACAAAAAAA
AATAAAAGAAAAAGTAGAAAGCCAATGGAGATACTATCTTAAAATTAGAAATATTTATGACACATTCTGA
ATACTCCATGTTTATTTCAAGGAAGCCAATGTAACTTTAAGTACTATGGCCATTTAATGTAAATACTTAA
GAAAAAAAACCAAATTAATTTTGATACATGCTGCATGTGAAAGACCCCCGCTGACGGGTAGTCAATCACT
CAGAGGAGACCCTCTCAAGGAACAGCGAGACCACAAGTCGGATGCAACTGCAAGAGGGTTTATTGGATAC
ACGGGTACCCGGGCGACTCAGTCAATCGGAGGACTGGCGCCCCGAGTGAGGGGTTGTGGGCTCGAGCTCG
GGGAGCAGAAGCGCGCGAACAGAAGTCGAGCTAGCTTGCCAAACCTACAGGTGGGGTCTTTCATTCCCCC
CTTTTTCTGGAGACTAAATAAAATCTTTTATTTTATCTATGGCTCGTACTCTATAGGCTTCAGCTGGTGA
TATTGTTGAGTCAAAACTAGAGCCTGGACCACTGATATCCTGTCTTTAACAAATTGGACTAATCCGGATC
TGAAGTTCCTATACTTTCTAGAGAATAGGAACTTCGGAATAGGAACTTCGCGGCCAGATCTTTTGCGGCC
GCTTTGGGCCGGCCGAATTCTTTACTCCCTATCAGTGATAGAGAACGTATGAAGAGTTTACTCCCTATCA
GTGATAGAGAACGTATGCAGACTTTACTCCCTATCAGTGATAGAGAACGTATAAGGAGTTTACTCCCTAT
CAGTGATAGAGAACGTATGACCAGTTTACTCCCTATCAGTGATAGAGAACGTATCTACAGTTTACTCCCT
ATCAGTGATAGAGAACGTATATCCAGTTTACTCCCTATCAGTGATAGAGAACGTATAAGCTTTAGGCGTG
TACGGTGGGCGCCTATAAAAGCAGAGCTAGTTTAGTGAACCGTCAGATCGCCTGCTTCCAGACGTTCTTC
GCCGAGAGTCGTCGGGGTTTCCTGCTTCAACAGTGCTTGGACGGAACCCGGCGCTCGTTCCCCACCCCGG
CCGGCCGCCCATAGCCAGCCCTCCGTCACCTCTTCACCGCACCCTCGGACTGCCCCAAGGCCCCCGCCGC
CGCTCCAGCGCCGCGCAGCCACCGCCGCCGCCGCCGCCTCTCCTTAGTCGCCGCCATGACCGGTCCGGGT
GGATCTGGAGGTGGAGGTTCTGGAGGAGAAGAACTTTTGAGCAAGAATTATCATCTTGAGAACGAAGTGG
CTCGTCTTAAGAAAGGTTCTGGCAGTGGAGAAGAACTGCTTTCAAAGAATTACCACCTGGAAAATGAGGT
AGCTAGACTGAAAAAGGGGAGCGGAAGTGGGGAGGAGTTGCTGAGCAAAAATTATCATTTGGAGAACGAA
GTAGCACGACTAAAGAAAGGGTCCGGATCGGGTGAGGAGTTACTCTCGAAAAATTATCATCTCGAAAACG
AAGTGGCTCGGCTAAAAAAGGGCAGTGGTTCTGGAGAAGAGCTATTATCTAAAAACTACCACCTCGAAAA
TGAGGTGGCACGCTTAAAAAAGGGAAGTGGCAGTGGTGAAGAGCTACTATCCAAGAATTATCATCTTGAG
AACGAGGTAGCGCGTTTGAAGAAGGGTTCCGGCTCAGGAGAGGAACTGCTCTCGAAGAACTATCATCTTG
AAAATGAGGTCGCTCGATTAAAAAAGGGATCGGGCAGTGGTGAGGAACTACTTTCAAAGAATTACCACCT
CGAAAACGAAGTAGCTCGATTAAAGAAAGGTTCAGGGTCGGGTGAAGAATTACTGAGTAAAAATTATCAT
CTGGAAAATGAGGTAGCGAGACTAAAAAAGGGGAGTGGTTCTGGCGAAGAGTTGCTATCGAAAAATTATC
ATCTTGAGAACGAAGTTGCTAGGCTCAAAAAGGGCTCAGGCTCAGGCGAGGAGTTGCTCTCGAAAAACTA
CCACTTGGAAAATGAGGTCGCGAGGTTGAAAAAGGGGAGCGGGTCGGGCGAGGAGTTATTGAGCAAAAAC
TATCATTTAGAGAACGAAGTCGCGCGCTTAAAGAAAGGCTCGGGCTCGGGCGAAGAACTCTTATCGAAGA
ACTACCACCTCGAAAATGAGGTCGCCAGGTTGAAAAAGGGCAGTGGCAGCGGGGAGGAACTCTTGAGCAA
GAACTACCACTTGGAGAATGAGGTCGCGAGATTGAAGAAAGGGTCGGGGAGCGGCGAGGAATTGCTCAGC
AAGAATTATCATTTGGAGAACGAAGTCGCCAGGCTCAAGAAAGGCTCGGGGTCGGGGGAGGAATTGTTGA
GTAAAAACTACCACTTGGAAAATGAAGTCGCCAGGCTCAAAAAAGGGAGTGGGAGCGGCGAAGAGTTATT
GAGCAAAAATTACCACTTGGAGAACGAAGTGGCAAGGCTCAAGAAAGGGAGCGGCAGCGGGGAGGAGCTC
TTATCGAAGAACTACCACTTAGAGAATGAAGTCGCCCGCTTGAAGAAAGGCTCGGGGAGCGGGGAAGAGC
TCTTGAGCAAGAACTACCACTTGGAAAATGAGGTGGCGCGCTTGAAGAAAGGGAGCGGGAGCGGGGAAGA
GTTACTATCTAAGAATTATCATCTCGAGAACGAGGTGGCTCGACTAAAGAAGGGCTCCGGCAGTGGGGAG
GAACTCCTGTCGAAGAACTATCATCTTGAAAATGAGGTTGCAAGACTTAAAAAGGGGTCCGGATCAGGTG
AGGAACTACTCAGTAAGAATTACCACCTGGAAAACGAAGTAGCTCGATTAAAGAAAGGTTCAGGGTCGGG
TGAAGAACTGCTCTCAAAAGATTATCATTTGGAAAATGAGGTTGCACGTTTAAAAAAGGGAAGTGGCAGT
GGTGAGGAACTTCTGTCGAAAAATTATCATCTCGAGAATGAAGTAGCCCGACTTAAAAAGGGTTCTGGCT
CGGGTCAGCGGCCGCACCGGTCAGCTTCCAAGGTGTACGACCCCGAGCAACGCAAACGCATGATCACTGG
GCCTCAGTGGTGGGCTCGCTGCAAGCAAATGAACGTGCTGGACTCCTTCATCAACTACTATGATTCCGAG
AAGCACGCCGAGAACGCCGTGATTTTTCTGCATGGTAACGCTGCCTCCAGCTACCTGTGGAGGCACGTCG
TGCCTCACATCGAGCCCGTGGCTAGATGCATCATCCCTGATCTGATCGGAATGGGTAAGTCCGGCAAGAG
CGGGAATGGCTCATATCGCCTCCTGGATCACTACAAGTACCTCACCGCTTGGTTCGAGCTGCTGAACCTT
CCAAAGAAAATCATCTTTGTGGGCCACGACTGGGGGGCTTGTCTGGCCTTTCACTACTCCTACGAGCACC
AAGACAAGATCAAGGCCATCGTCCATGCTGAGAGTGTCGTGGACGTGATCGAGTCCTGGGACGAGTGGCC
TGACATCGAGGAGGATATCGCCCTGATCAAGAGCGAAGAGGGCGAGAAAATGGTGCTTGAGAATAACTTC
TTCGTCGAGACCATGCTCCCAAGCAAGATCATGCGGAAACTGGAGCCTGAGGAGTTCGCTGCCTACCTGG
AGCCATTCAAGGAGAAGGGCGAGGTTAGACGGCCTACCCTCTCCTGGCCTCGCGAGATCCCTCTCGTTAA
GGGAGGCAAGCCCGACGTCGTCCAGATTGTCCGCAACTACAACGCCTACCTTCGGGCCAGCGACGATCTG
CCTAAGATGTTCATCGAGTCCGACCCTGGGTTCTTTTCCAACGCTATTGTCGAGGGAGCTAAGAAGTTCC
CTAACACCGAGTTCGTGAAGGTGAAGGGCCTCCACTTCAGCCAGGAGGACGCTCCAGATGAAATGGGTAA
GTACATCAAGAGCTTCGTGGAGCGCGTGCTGAAGAACGAGCAGATGGGAGTGCAGGTGGAAACCATCTCC
CCAGGAGACGGGCGCACCTTCCCCAAGCGCGGCCAGACCTGTGTGGTGCACTACACCGGGATGCTTGAAG
ATGGAAAGAAAGTCGATTCCTCCCGGGACAGAAACAAGCCCTTTAAGTTTATGCTAGGCAAGCAGGAGGT
GATCCGAGGCTGGGAAGAAGGGGTTGCCCAGATGAGTGTGGGTCAGAGAGCCAAACTGACTATATCTCCA
GATTATGCCTATGGTGCCACTGGGCACCCAGGCATCATCCCACCACATGCCACTCTCGTCTTCGATGTGG
AGCTTCTAAAACCGGAATAAGGGCCAGGGAAGAACTGATCGCCGTGTAACCGCGGAGTTGTAGTCAGACT
ATTCGAATCGGAAGTTGTAGTCAGACTATTCGAAGGCCTAGTTGTAGTCAGACTATTCGAACCGCGGCGC
GCGCGGGATCCGGATCCAACCTACAAAGAACGAGCAGTAAGTCGACAGATCCTACCTGCAAAGCACCAGA
GGATATGGCCTCGGTGCCTCAGCATCTTCAGATGTGCTGTCACTGTCCAATCTTCAAGCCAGCAGAGCAT
ATGGGCTCGCTGGCTCCACTGTCATTACAGTGGACCTGATCTTCTCCAATCAAAGGAGCAGAGGATATGG
CCTCGCTCCCTCCGACTACATCAGGCTGGAAGTGACATCCATCATTCATCCCAGCAGAGCATATGGGCTC
GCTGGGACCACAGCATGCCTCGAAGTGCTGAGAGACTATCATCAAACCGACAGAGGATATGGCCTCGTCG
GCTCCTACTCCCTCCTGGTGGAATACTTCTCCACTCTTCAACCCAGCAGAGCATATGGGCTCGCTGGGTC
CATCAGAGATACAAGATCTCTCGACAGATCCTACCTGCAAAGCACCAGAGGATATGGCCTCGGTGCCTCA
GCATCTTCAGATGTGCTGTCACTGTCCAATCTTCAAGCCAGCAGAGCATATGGGCTCGCTGGCTCCACTG
TCATTACAGTGGACCTGATCTTCTCCAATCAAAGGAGCAGAGGATATGGCCTCGCTCCCTCCGACTACAT
CAGGCTGGAAGTGACATCCATCATTCATCCCAGCAGAGCATATGGGCTCGCTGGGACCACAGCATGCCTC
GAAGTGCTGAGAGACTATCATCAAACCGACAGAGGATATGGCCTCGTCGGCTCCTACTCCCTCCTGGTGG
AATACTTCTCCACTCTTCAACCCAGCAGAGCATATGGGCTCGCTGGGTCCATCAGAGATACAAGATCTCT
CGACAGATCCTACCTGCAAAGCACCAGAGGATATGGCCTCGGTGCCTCAGCATCTTCAGATGTGCTGTCA
CTGTCCAATCTTCAAGCCAGCAGAGCATATGGGCTCGCTGGCTCCACTGTCATTACAGTGGACCTGATCT
TCTCCAATCAAAGGAGCAGAGGATATGGCCTCGCTCCCTCCGACTACATCAGGCTGGAAGTGACATCCAT
CATTCATCCCAGCAGAGCATATGGGCTCGCTGGGACCACAGCATGCCTCGAAGTGCTGAGAGACTATCAT
CAAACCGACAGAGGATATGGCCTCGTCGGCTCCTACTCCCTCCTGGTGGAATACTTCTCCACTCTTCAAC
CCAGCAGAGCATATGGGCTCGCTGGGTCCATCAGAGATACAAGATCTCTCGACAGATCCTACCTGCAAAG
CACCAGAGGATATGGCCTCGGTGCCTCAGCATCTTCAGATGTGCTGTCACTGTCCAATCTTCAAGCCAGC
AGAGCATATGGGCTCGCTGGCTCCACTGTCATTACAGTGGACCTGATCTTCTCCAATCAAAGGAGCAGAG
GATATGGCCTCGCTCCCTCCGACTACATCAGGCTGGAAGTGACATCCATCATTCATCCCAGCAGAGCATA
TGGGCTCGCTGGGACCACAGCATGCCTCGAAGTGCTGAGAGACTATCATCAAACCGACAGAGGATATGGC
CTCGTCGGCTCCTACTCCCTCCTGGTGGAATACTTCTCCACTCTTCAACCCAGCAGAGCATATGGGCTCG
CTGGGTCCATCAGAGATACAAGATCTCTCGAGCCGCGGTGCGTAAGTCTGTTAACAGAATGCTGCATACG
CTGAGTACTTCGAAATGTCATCCTCTGTCTGACACTGAACGTAATCCAGACGCGTAAGTCAGGCCGGAAA
ATTCCCGCCACCGGAAGTTGAGTAGACGGTGCTGCCTGCGACTCAACCCCAGGAGGACTGGGTGAACAAA
GCTGCGAAGTGATCCATGTAAGCCCTCAGAACCGTCTCGGAAAGAGGACCCCACATGTTGTAGCTTCAAG
GCCCAATGTCAGACCACGCCATGGCGTGCCACTCTGCGGAGAGTGCAGTCTGCGACAGTGCCCCAGGAGG
ACTGGGTGAGGATCCTACCTACAAACGGCACGAGCATCAGCCGTGCCGCCCAGCATCTTCATCACTGTCC
AATCTTCAAGCGTGCACGATCACGGCACGCTCCACTGTCATTACAGTCTTATCCAATCAAACTCCAGCAG
CATCAGCGCTGGAGCTCCGACTACATCAGGACATCCATCATTCAACGCTCGACGATCACGCGAGCGTCCA
CAGCATGCCTCAGACACTATCATCAAACGGCTGCACGATCACGGCAGCCGCTCCTACTGCCTCTACGTTA
TCGACTCTTCTGCGACGAGCATCAGCCGTCGCAACATCGGACATACCAGATCCTACCTACAAACGGCACG
AGCATCAGCCGTGCCGCCCAGCATCTTCATCACTGTCCAATCTTCAAGCGTGCACGATCACGGCACGCTC
CACTGTCATTACAGTCTTATCCAATCAAACTCCAGCAGCATCAGCGCTGGAGCTCCGACTACATCAGGAC
ATCCATCATTCAACGCTCGACGATCACGCGAGCGTCCACAGCATGCCTCAGACACTATCATCAAACGGCT
GCACGATCACGGCAGCCGCTCCTACTGCCTCTACGTTATCGACTCTTCTGCGACGAGCATCAGCCGTCGC
AACATCGGACATACCAGATCCTACCTACAAACGGCACGAGCATCAGCCGTGCCGCCCAGCATCTTCATCA
CTGTCCAATCTTCAAGCGTGCACGATCACGGCACGCTCCACTGTCATTACAGTCTTATCCAATCAAACTC
CAGCAGCATCAGCGCTGGAGCTCCGACTACATCAGGACATCCATCATTCAACGCTCGACGATCACGCGAG
CGTCCACAGCATGCCTCAGACACTATCATCAAACGGCTGCACGATCACGGCAGCCGCTCCTACTGCCTCT
ACGTTATCGACTCTTCTGCGACGAGCATCAGCCGTCGCAACATCGGACATACCAGATCCTACCTACAAAC
GGCACGAGCATCAGCCGTGCCGCCCAGCATCTTCATCACTGTCCAATCTTCAAGCGTGCACGATCACGGC
ACGCTCCACTGTCATTACAGTCTTATCCAATCAAACTCCAGCAGCATCAGCGCTGGAGCTCCGACTACAT
CAGGACATCCATCATTCAACGCTCGACGATCACGCGAGCGTCCACAGCATGCCTCAGACACTATCATCAA
ACGGCTGCACGATCACGGCAGCCGCTCCTACTGCCTCTACGTTATCGACTCTTCTGCGACGAGCATCAGC
CGTCGCAACATCGGACATACCAGATCTTCAATCGATTTCGCGCGGGATCCAGACCACCTCCCCTGCGAGC
TAAGCTGGACAGCCAATGACGGGTAAGAGAGTGACATTTTTCACTAACCTAAGACAGGAGGGCCGTCAGA
GCTACTGCCTAATCCAAAGACGGGTAAAAGTGATAAAAATGTATCACTCCAACCTAAGACAGGCGCAGCT
TCCGAGGGATTTGAGATCCAGACATGATAAGATACATTGATGAGTTTGGACAAACCAAAACTAGAATGCA
GTGAAAAAAATGCCTTATTTGTGAAATTTGTGATGCTATTGCCTTATTTGTAACCATTATAAGCTGCAAT
AAACAAGTTAACAACAACAATTGCATTCATTTTATGTTTCAGGTTCAGGGGGAGGTGTGGGAGGTTTTTT
AAAGCAAGTAAAACCTCTACAAATGTGGTATGGCTGATTATGATCTGAAGTTCCTATACTATTTGAAGAA
TAGGAACTTCGGAATAGGAACTTCGGATCTCATATGGCCATATGGGGGCGCCTAGAGAAGGAGTGAGGGC
TGGATAAAGGGAGGATCGAGGCGGGGTCGAACGAGGAGGTTCAAGGGGGAGAGACGGGGCGGATGGAGGA
AGAGGAGGCGGAGGCTTAGGGAAAGGGCTTGACCCAGGGAGGGGGGTCAAAAGCCAAGGCTTCCCAGGTC
ACGATGTAGGGGACCTGGTCTGGGTGTCCATGCGGGCCAGGTGAAAAGACCTTGATCTTAACCTGGGTGA
TGAGGTCTCGGTTAAAGGTGCCGTCTCGCGGCCATCCGACGTTAAAGGTTGGCCATTCTGCAGAGCAGAA
GGTAACCCAACGTCTCTTCTTGACATCTACCGACTGGTTGTGAGCGATCCGCTCGACATCTTTCCAGTGA
CCTAAGGTCAAACTTAAGGGAGTGGTAACAGGCTAGCCCGGGCCCATATTTTCAGACAAATACAGAAACA
CAGTCAGACAGAGACAACACAGAACGATGCTGCAGCAGACAAGACGCGCGGCGCGGCTTCGGTCCCAAAC
CGAAAGCAAAAATTCAGACGGAGGCGGGAACTGTTTTAGGTTCTCGTCTCCTACCAGAACCACATATCCC
TCCTCTAAGGGGGGTGCACCAAAGAGTCCTAAACGATCGGGATTTTAGGACTCAGGTCGGGCCACAAAAA
CGGCCCCCGAAGTCCCTGGGACGTCTCCCAGGGTTGCGGCCGGGTGTTCCGAACTCGTCAGTTCCACCAC
GGGTCCGCCAGATACAGAGCTAGTTAGCTAACTAGTACCGACGCAGGCGCATAAAATCAGTCATAGACAC
TAGACAATCGGACAGACACAGATAAGTTGCTGGCCAGCTTACCTCCCGGTGGTGGGTCGGTGGTCCCTGG
GCAGGGGTCTCCCGATCCCGGACGAGCCCCCAAATGAAAGACCCCCGCTGACGGGTAGTCAATCACTCAG
AGGAGACCCTCCCAAGGAACAGCGAGACCACAAGTCGGATGCAACTGCAAGAGGGTTTATTGGATACACG
GGTACCCGGGCGACTCAGTCAATCGGAGGACTGGCGCGCCGAGTGAGGGGTTGTGGGCTCTTTTATTGAG
CTCGGGGAGCAGAAGCGCGCGAACAGAAGCGAGAAGCGAACTGATTGGTTAGTTCAAATAAGGCACAGGG
TCATTTCAGGTCCTTGGGGCACCCTGGAAACATCTGATGGTTCTCTAGAAACTGCTGAGGGCTGGACCGC
ATCTGGGGACCATCTGTTCTTGGCCCTGAGCCGGGGCAGGAACTGCTTACCACAGATATCCTGTTTGGCC
CATATTCAGCTGTTCCATCTGTTCTTGGCCCTGAGCCGGGGCAGGAACTGCTTACCACAGATATCCTGTT
TGGCCCATATTCAGCTGTTCCATCTGTTCCTGACCTTGATCTGAACTTTTCTATTCTCAGTTATGTATTT
TTCCATGCCTTGCAAAATGGCGTTACTTAAGCTAGCTTGCCAAACCTACAGGTGGGGTCTTTCACATGTA
TATGTCAAAAATAAAAATCAACTAATTGACTAGTAATTAATATGACTGGCATAATGGGAAATTGATCCTG
ACAGATGCAAACTGGCTTCTCAGCAGCGCATTTATGTTGTCAACTGAGGAAGGAAACGTTAATGACAGAA
ACTCTAAGTAATTTCCACGTTTATCTATTTTTATTTATACTAGCTTTGGTAACAGGAATATTGCAGCATT
CATGCACATTGAAACCCTTATGAAATAAAAACATCTGTGCATTTAAAATGGAATTAACATTTTAAATGTT
AAAAAAAGCTGGCTTAGCTTCCCCCCGCCCCCTAGGGCATAGAACAAGTCAAATGCTTTATATATTTGAG
TTTGGGATGTATTAGGAAACTCCTAAGAGCAAAGCTAGCTTG
Features (pLannotate 1.2.2; 30 found; start..end, strand, type, name):
     34..56      -  protein_bind   lac operator (fragment): The lac repressor binds to the lac operator to inhibit transcription in E. coli. This inhibition can be relieved by adding lactose or isopropyl-β-D-thiogalactopyranoside (IPTG). lac repressor encoded by lacI
     60..90      -  promoter       lac promoter: promoter for the E. coli lac operon
    105..126     -  protein_bind   CAP binding site: CAP binding activates transcription in the presence of cAMP. E. coli catabolite activator protein
    139..231     -  CDS            lacI (fragment): lac repressor; lacI; The lac repressor binds to the lac operator to inhibit transcription in E. coli. This inhibition can be relieved by adding lactose or isopropyl-β-D-thiogalactopyranoside (IPTG).
    414..1002    -  rep_origin     ori: high-copy-number ColE1/pMB1/pBR322/pUC origin of replication
   1173..2033    -  CDS            AmpR: β-lactamase; bla; confers resistance to ampicillin, carbenicillin, and related antibiotics
   2034..2138    -  promoter       AmpR promoter: bla
   2233..2268    +  CDS            rop (fragment): Rop protein, which maintains plasmids at low copy number; rop
   2370..2469    +  misc_feature   bom (fragment): basis of mobility region from pBR322
   2475..2632    -  CDS            lacZα (fragment): LacZα fragment of β-galactosidase; lacZ fragment
   3328..3525    -  LTR            3' LTR (ΔU3) (fragment): self-inactivating 3' long terminal repeat (LTR) from Moloney murine leukemia virus
   3529..3565    -  LTR            3' LTR (ΔU3) (fragment): self-inactivating 3' long terminal repeat (LTR) from Moloney murine leukemia virus
   3607..3704    -  CDS            env (fragment): murine leukemia virus gPr80 envelope polyprotein precursor; env; proteolytically cleaved into gp70SU and p15TM subunits
   3712..3759    -  protein_bind   FRT: FLP-mediated recombination occurs in the 8-bp core sequence TCTAGAAA (Turan and Bode, 2011). FLP recombinase from the Saccharomyces cerevisiae 2μ plasmid
   3801..4114    +  promoter       TRE3GV promoter (fragment): 3rd-generation Tet-responsive promoter that can be activated by binding of Tet-On® 3G, optimized for retroviral and lentiviral vectors
   4144..4178    +  ncRNA          IRE I: Accession: RF00037 - Iron response element I
   4292..4310    -  promoter       chicken β-actin promoter (fragment): contains a 21-bp deletion relative to the standard chicken β-actin promoter
   4368..4424    +  CDS            GCN4_v4: GCN4 peptide optimized to improve solubility while preserving binding to an scFv-GFP fusion protein (Tanenbaum et al., 2014)
   4742..4765    +  CDS            GCN4_v4 (fragment): GCN4 peptide optimized to improve solubility while preserving binding to an scFv-GFP fusion protein (Tanenbaum et al., 2014)
   5034..5056    +  CDS            GCN4_v4 (fragment): GCN4 peptide optimized to improve solubility while preserving binding to an scFv-GFP fusion protein (Tanenbaum et al., 2014)
   6114..7043    +  CDS            hRluc: Renilla luciferase human codon-optimized
   7044..7367    +  CDS            DD: destabilization domain that can be stabilized by Shield1 in the ProteoTuner™ system L106P mutant of FKBP12
   9224..9302    +  ncRNA          Flavi xrRNA: Accession: RF03547 - General Flavivirus exoribonuclease-resistant RNA element
   9382..9456    +  ncRNA          Flavivirus SLIV: Accession: RF01415 - Flavivirus 3'UTR stem loop IV
  10935..11069   -  polyA_signal   SV40 poly(A) signal: SV40 polyadenylation signal
  11092..11175   -  CDS            large T antigen (fragment): large T antigen from SV40 (simian virus 40)
  11247..11651   -  CDS            gag (truncated) (fragment): truncated Moloney murine leukemia virus (MMLV) gag gene lacking the start codon
  11741..11829   -  misc_feature   MESV Ψ (fragment): packaging signal of murine embryonic stem cell virus
  11881..12080   -  misc_feature   MMLV Ψ: packaging signal of Moloney murine leukemia virus (MMLV)
  12143..12734   -  LTR            LTR: long terminal repeat from Moloney murine leukemia virus
