[The description below was written by a language model from this plasmid's Addgene catalogue record and pLannotate feature annotations shown in this document.]
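Description:
IRE-miR21mutant-SunTag-TREAT is a 13.1 kb mammalian reporter plasmid on the pSF4 backbone, catalogued for mammalian and bacterial expression. It is propagated at high copy in E. coli through a ColE1/pUC-type origin with ampicillin selection (AmpR). The annotated sequence also contains Moloney murine leukemia virus elements: a 5' LTR, MMLV and MESV packaging signals, truncated gag, an env fragment and a self-inactivating ΔU3 3' LTR. This suggests a retroviral-derived backbone, with the reporter cassette oriented opposite to the viral elements. A single FRT site lies next to the cassette and could support FLP-mediated recombination, but the record does not state the intended delivery or integration route.

The reporter is driven by a Tet-responsive TRE3GV promoter, which makes transcription inducible by a Tet-On transactivator. An iron response element (IRE) follows in the 5' leader; this motif is bound by iron regulatory proteins and allows iron-dependent control of translation. The coding region begins with a SunTag array, detected as GCN4_v4 peptide repeats that are recognised by an scFv-GFP fusion, so nascent peptides on translating mRNAs can be visualised. This array is fused to human codon-optimised Renilla luciferase (930 bp) and an FKBP12 L106P destabilisation domain, which should limit accumulation of the mature protein. Downstream, flavivirus exoribonuclease-resistant RNA structures (xrRNA, SLIV) are annotated. These can block 5'-to-3' exonuclease progression and so preserve decay intermediates. An SV40 poly(A) signal is also annotated, though on the opposite strand. Several long stretches of the cassette carry no annotation.

According to the depositor, the construct adds the SunTag cassette to the miR21mutant-IRE-TREAT reporter. The name implies a mutated miR-21 site, which is not annotated in the feature table. The associated study used single-molecule imaging to examine how translation affects mRNA stability.
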