Addgene plasmid #196933: IRE-miR21mutant-SunTag-TREAT
Purpose: SunTag cassette was added in the coding region in the miR21mutant -IRE-TREAT reporter.
Depositing lab: Jeffrey Chao. Depositing organization: Friedrich Miescher Institute for Biomedical Research. Publication: Single-molecule imaging reveals translation-dependent destabilization of mRNAs. Dave P, Roth G, Griesbach E, Mateju D, Hochstoeger T, Chao JA. Mol Cell. 2023 Feb 16;83(4):589-606.e6. doi: 10.1016/j.molcel.2023.01.013. Epub 2023 Feb 1. PubMed 36731471.
Backbone
  Vector backbone: pSF4
  Vector type: Mammalian Expression, Bacterial Expression
Growth in bacteria
  Bacterial resistance: Ampicillin, 100 μg/mL
  Growth temperature: 37°C
  Growth strain: NEB Stable
  Copy number: High Copy
Gene/Insert
  Gene/Insert name: Renilla luciferase
  Species: Renilla reniformis
  Insert size (bp): 930
Terms and licenses: Academic/Nonprofit Terms; Industry Terms: Not Available to Industry
How to cite: IRE-miR21mutant-SunTag-TREAT was a gift from Jeffrey Chao (Addgene plasmid # 196933 ; http://n2t.net/addgene:196933 ; RRID:Addgene_196933)
